Addgene plasmid #25557: Cp-YWHAZ
Purpose: Bacterial expression for structure determination; may not be full ORF
Depositing lab: Cheryl Arrowsmith. Depositing organization: University of Toronto.
Backbone
  Vector backbone: p15TV-L
  Backbone manufacturer: SGC
  Backbone size w/o insert (bp): 7746
  Vector type: Bacterial Expression
Growth in bacteria
  Bacterial resistance: Ampicillin, 100 μg/mL
  Growth temperature: 37°C
  Growth strain: DH5alpha
  Copy number: High Copy
Gene/Insert
  Gene/Insert name: Cp-YWHAZ (alt names: PDB: 2IJP; 14-3-3; cgd1_2980)
  Species: Cryptosporidium parvum
  Insert size (bp): 741
  Entrez Gene: cgd1_2980
  Tag / fusion protein: His (N terminal on insert)
  Cloning method: Restriction Enzyme
  Sequencing primers: 5′ T7; 3′ T7-term
Terms and licenses: Academic/Nonprofit Terms; Industry Terms: Not Available to Industry
Depositor comments: PDB: 2IJP http://www.thesgc.org/structures/2IJP/
How to cite: Cp-YWHAZ was a gift from Cheryl Arrowsmith (Addgene plasmid # 25557 ; http://n2t.net/addgene:25557 ; RRID:Addgene_25557)
