[The description below was written by a language model from this plasmid's Addgene catalogue record.]
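Description:
Cp-YWHAZ is a bacterial expression plasmid built on the p15TV-L backbone from a structural genomics consortium, carrying a coding segment from the Cryptosporidium parvum gene cgd1_2980, which encodes a 14-3-3 family protein. The backbone is listed at 7746 bp without insert and the insert at 741 bp. The plasmid is maintained in E. coli as a high-copy vector under ampicillin selection; the record does not name the origin of replication, and no feature table is provided, so the detailed layout of the vector cannot be confirmed here.

The insert was introduced by restriction enzyme cloning and is expressed with an N-terminal His tag, which allows purification of the recombinant protein by immobilised metal affinity chromatography. The promoter is not stated explicitly, but the recommended sequencing primers anneal to the T7 promoter and T7 terminator regions. This suggests that the insert sits in a T7-driven expression cassette, which would call for a host strain supplying T7 RNA polymerase for protein production; the strain listed in the record is a cloning strain used for propagation.

The stated purpose is bacterial production of protein for structure determination, and the depositor links the construct to a deposited crystal structure of this parasite 14-3-3 protein. The record cautions that the insert may not be the full open reading frame, as is common for constructs whose boundaries were trimmed to favour soluble expression and crystallisation. Users wanting the complete native protein should therefore check the insert boundaries against the gene model.
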