>Addgene plasmid #25557 | Cp-YWHAZ | depositor partial sequence | sequence record 11961 | Author sequence
ATCACTGAAAAGAATATGAAATTATCAGAAGGAGCATATAGAGCTAAATTGGCTGATATGGTTGGTAACT
ACAAGGATGTAATTAAAGTACTCACTGAATCTTCTGACTTTAGAGATAACTCTCTTATATTGTTATTGGC
TGGATCCCTAAGAAACAGAGTTACTTCGATTCGAAATTCTCTCAAATCTATTAAGAGCCAAGAAGAAAAG
CTAAGAAAAGAAAAAAGTCTGAATAATGAATTTATTCAAGTTATTGAGGATATTAAACGAGATTTTGAGG
AATCTATCCTCCTAGAAAGTGAAGATGTTATACGCATTATTGATGATAACTTGTTAATGTATTCAGAAGA
AGGTGCCCGAGCATTTTGTATTAAACTTAAAGGAGATCTAATGAGATATAAAGCTGAAATTCTCAAAGAT
GAGGAAAAGAATCAATGTATTAAACAAGCTGTTGAGTTTTATGAAGATGCTCTTCAACGTGAAAGATCAT
TCCTAGAAAAATACCCATCAGATCCTTTATACCTAGCAACAATCCTTAATTATACAATACTTAAGTATGA
CTTATTAGGTAATCCAGAGGGAGCAATGAAATTTGCAAATAGAGCTATTCAAGCAGCAGAGAATTCCAGA
TCAGACTCTGAGCAGTTTTCTGAAAATACTGAAAAACTTCTCAAAATCTTAAGAGATAATGTGTCCCAGT
GGGAACAAGGATGCAGTGGTCTGCTAACTAGTGCATTCTTT
