>Addgene plasmid #25557 | Cp-YWHAZ | addgene partial sequence | sequence record 31540 | 25557 with LacI-R
GTCCGGGATCTCGACGCTCTCCCTTATGCGACTCCTGCATTAGGAAGCAGCCCAGTAGTANGTTGAGGCC
GTTGAGCACCGCCGCCGCAAGGAATGGTGCATGCAAGGAGATGGCGCCCAACAGTCCCCCGGCCACGGGG
CCTGCCACCATACCCACGCCGAAACAAGCGCTCATGAGCCCGAAGTGGCGAGCCCGATCTTCCCCATCGG
TGATGTCGGCGATATAGGCGCCAGCAACCGCACCTGTGGCGCCGGTGATGCCGGCCACGATGCGTCCGGC
GTAGAGGATCGAGATCTCGATCCCGCGAAATTAATACGACTCACTATAGGGGAATTGTGAGCGGATAACA
ATTCCCCTCTAGAAATAATTTTGTTTAACTTTAAGAAGGAGATATACCATGGGCAGCAGCCATCATCATC
ATCATCACAGCAGCGGCAGAGAAAACTTGTATTTCCAGGGCATCACTGAAAAGAATATGAAATTATCAGA
AGGAGCATATAGAGCTAAATTGGCTGATATGGTTGGTAACTACAAGGATGTAATTAAAGTACTCACTGAA
TCTTCTGACTTTAGAGATAACTCTCTTATATTGTTATTGGCTGGATCCCTAAGAAACAGAGTTACTTCGA
TTCGAAATTCTCTCAAATCTATTAAGAGCCAAG
